>Addgene plasmid #236585 | AiP13401: pAAV-AiE0140h-minBG-FlpO-4X2C-WPRE3-BGHpA (Alias: CN3401) | depositor full sequence | sequence record 465487 | AiP13401: pAAV-AiE0140h-minBG-FlpO-4X2C-WPRE3-BGHpA (Alias: CN3401) sequence 5325 bps
CCTGCAGGCAGCTGCGCGCTCGCTCGCTCACTGAGGCCGCCCGGGCAAAGCCCGGGCGTCGGGCGACCTT
TGGTCGCCCGGCCTCAGTGAGCGAGCGAGCGCGCAGAGAGGGAGTGGCCAACTCCATCACTAGGGGTTCC
TGCGGCCGCACGCGTGGTTGTGTGTGAAGATTAAGCCCTTTCTTGCTCTATGTATTTGAGCCTAGAAAAA
GACACACTCCCAAGAAATTAGAATAAAGGGAAAAATGACTTTGAGATGTACTTTCTTAAAATAACTGAAG
TAATGACCGCATGAGCCAGCTGATGGGTTTTTAAATGGATACGTTTCTATCAGCCTGCTGCTTGATGCCA
GAGCCAAATATATATGGAGTGTATTATATCATATCCTGTAGGCAGGAGACTGTTGGGGCATTGGGGGACT
TAGAGAGGTGAAGTGGCAGGCTTGGCACAGGAATTAACAGCAGAGCTCGGGCTGGGCATAAAAGTCAGGG
CAGAGCCATCTATTGCTTACATTTGCTTCTGGGATCCAGATCTTTCGAAGCTAGCCACCATGGCTCCTAA
GAAGAAGAGGAAGGTGATGAGCCAGTTCGACATCCTGTGCAAGACCCCCCCCAAGGTGCTGGTGCGGCAG
TTCGTGGAGAGATTCGAGAGGCCCAGCGGCGAGAAGATCGCCAGCTGTGCCGCCGAGCTGACCTACCTGT
GCTGGATGATCACCCACAACGGCACCGCCATCAAGAGGGCCACCTTCATGAGCTACAACACCATCATCAG
CAACAGCCTGAGCTTCGACATCGTGAACAAGAGCCTGCAGTTCAAGTACAAGACCCAGAAGGCCACCATC
CTGGAGGCCAGCCTGAAGAAGCTGATCCCCGCCTGGGAGTTCACCATCATCCCTTACAACGGCCAGAAGC
ACCAGAGCGACATCACCGACATCGTGTCCAGCCTGCAGCTGCAGTTCGAGAGCAGCGAGGAGGCCGACAA
GGGCAACAGCCACAGCAAGAAGATGCTGAAGGCCCTGCTGTCCGAGGGCGAGAGCATCTGGGAGATCACC
GAGAAGATCCTGAACAGCTTCGAGTACACCAGCAGGTTCACCAAGACCAAGACCCTGTACCAGTTCCTGT
TCCTGGCCACATTCATCAACTGCGGCAGGTTCAGCGACATCAAGAACGTGGACCCCAAGAGCTTCAAGCT
GGTGCAGAACAAGTACCTGGGCGTGATCATTCAGTGCCTGGTGACCGAGACCAAGACAAGCGTGTCCAGG
CACATCTACTTTTTCAGCGCCAGAGGCAGGATCGACCCCCTGGTGTACCTGGACGAGTTCCTGAGGAACA
GCGAGCCCGTGCTGAAGAGAGTGAACAGGACCGGCAACAGCAGCAGCAACAAGCAGGAGTACCAGCTGCT
GAAGGACAACCTGGTGCGCAGCTACAACAAGGCCCTGAAGAAGAACGCCCCCTACCCCATCTTCGCTATC
AAGAACGGCCCTAAGAGCCACATCGGCAGGCACCTGATGACCAGCTTTCTGAGCATGAAGGGCCTGACCG
AGCTGACAAACGTGGTGGGCAACTGGAGCGACAAGAGGGCCTCCGCCGTGGCCAGGACCACCTACACCCA
CCAGATCACCGCCATCCCCGACCACTACTTCGCCCTGGTGTCCAGGTACTACGCCTACGACCCCATCAGC
AAGGAGATGATCGCCCTGAAGGACGAGACCAACCCCATCGAGGAGTGGCAGCACATCGAGCAGCTGAAGG
GCAGCGCCGAGGGCAGCATCAGATACCCCGCCTGGAACGGCATCATCAGCCAGGAGGTGCTGGACTACCT
GAGCAGCTACATCAACAGGCGGATCTGAGTCGACGGCGCGCCGCGGCCTTAAAGAGACCGGTTCACTGTG
ACAGTAAAAGAGACCGGTTCACTGTGAGAATGAAAGAGACCGGTTCACTGTGATCGGAAAAGAGACCGGT
TCACTGTGAGCGGCCTTGAAACCCAGCAGACAATGTAGCTCAGTAGAAACCCAGCAGACAATGTAGCTGA
ATGGAAACCCAGCAGACAATGTAGCTTCGGAGAAACCCAGCAGACAATGTAGCTGTCGACGAATTCGATA
TCATAATCAACCTCTGGATTACAAAATTTGTGAAAGATTGACTGGTATTCTTAACTATGTTGCTCCTTTT
ACGCTATGTGGATACGCTGCTTTAATGCCTTTGTATCATGCTATTGCTTCCCGTATGGCTTTCATTTTCT
CCTCCTTGTATAAATCCTGGTTAGTTCTTGCCACGGCGGAACTCATCGCCGCCTGCCTTGCCCGCTGCTG
GACAGGGGCTCGGCTGTTGGGCACTGACAATTCCGTGGCTCGAGAGATCTTCGACTGTGCCTTCTAGTTG
CCAGCCATCTGTTGTTTGCCCCTCCCCCGTGCCTTCCTTGACCCTGGAAGGTGCCACTCCCACTGTCCTT
TCCTAATAAAATGAGGAAATTGCATCGCATTGTCTGAGTAGGTGTCATTCTATTCTGGGGGGTGGGGTGG
GGCAGGACAGCAAGGGGGAGGATTGGGAAGACAATAGCAGGCATGCACGTGCGGACCGAGCGGCCGCAGG
AACCCCTAGTGATGGAGTTGGCCACTCCCTCTCTGCGCGCTCGCTCGCTCACTGAGGCCGGGCGACCAAA
GGTCGCCCGACGCCCGGGCTTTGCCCGGGCGGCCTCAGTGAGCGAGCGAGCGCGCAGCTGCCTGCAGGGG
CGCCTGATGCGGTATTTTCTCCTTACGCATCTGTGCGGTATTTCACACCGCATA
[142 nt withheld, positions 2785-2926]
C
[141 nt withheld, positions 2928-3068]
CCTTTGACGTTGGAGTCCACGTTCTTT
[37 nt withheld, positions 3096-3132]
ACCCTATCTCGGGCTATTCTTTTGATTTATAAGGGATTTTGCCGATTTCGGCCTATTGGTTAAAAAATGA
GCTGATTTAACAAAAATTTAACGCGAATTTTAACAAAATATTAACGTTTACAATTTTATGGTGCACTCTC
AGTACAATCTGCTCTGATGCCGCATAGTTAAGCCAGCCCCGACACCCGCCAACACCCGCTGACGCGCCCT
GACGGGCTTGTCTGCTCCCGGCATCCGCTTACAGACAAGCTGTGACCGTCTCCGGGAGCTGCATGTGTCA
GAGGTTTTCACCGTCATCACCGAAACGCGCGAGACGAAAGGGCCTCGTGATACGCCTATTTTTATAGGTT
AATGTCATGATAATAATGGTTTCTTAGACGTCAGGTGGCACTTTTCGGGGAAATGTGCGCGGAACCCCTA
TTTGTTTATTTTTCTAAATACATTCAAATATGTATCCGCTCATGAGACAATAACCCTGATAAATGCTTCA
ATAATATTGAAAAAGGAAGAGTATGAGTATTCAACATTTCCGTGTCGCCCTTATTCCCTTTTTTGCGGCA
TTTTGCCTTCCTGTTTTTGCTCACCCAGAAACGCTGGTGAAAGTAAAAGATGCTGAAGATCAGTTGGGTG
CACGAGTGGGTTACATCGAACTGGATCTCAACAGCGGTAAGATCCTTGAGAGTTTTCGCCCCGAAGAACG
TTTTCCAATGATGAGCACTTTTAAAGTTCTGCTATGTGGCGCGGTATTATCCCGTATTGACGCCGGGCAA
GAGCAACTCGGTCGCCGCATACACTATTCTCAGAATGACTTGGTTGAGTACTCACCAGTCACAGAAAAGC
ATCTTACGGATGGCATGACAGTAAGAGAATTATGCAGTGCTGCCATAACCATGAGTGATAACACTGCGGC
CAACTTACTTCTGACAACGATCGGAGGACCGAAGGAGCTAACCGCTTTTTTGCACAACATGGGGGATCAT
GTAACTCGCCTTGATCGTTGGGAACCGGAGCTGAATGAAGCCATACCAAACGACGAGCGTGACACCACGA
TGCCTGTAGCAATGGCAACAACGTTGCGCAAACTATTAACTGGCGAACTACTTACTCTAGCTTCCCGGCA
ACAATTAATAGACTGGATGGAGGCGGATAAAGTTGCAGGACCACTTCTGCGCTCGGCCCTTCCGGCTGGC
TGGTTTATTGCTGATAAATCTGGAGCCGGTGAGCGTGGGTCTCGCGGTATCATTGCAGCACTGGGGCCAG
ATGGTAAGCCCTCCCGTATCGTAGTTATCTACACGACGGGGAGTCAGGCAACTATGGATGAACGAAATAG
ACAGATCGCTGAGATAGGTGCCTCACTGATTAAGCATTGGTAACTGTCAGACCAAGTTTACTCATATATA
CTTTAGATTGATTTAAAACTTCATTTTTAATTTAAAAGGATCTAGGTGAAGATCCTTTTTGATAATCTCA
TGACCAAAATCCCTTAACGTGAGTTTTCGTTCCACTGAGCGTCAGACCCCGTAGAAAAGATCAAAGGATC
TTCTTGAGATCCTTTTTTTCTGCGCGTAATCTGCTGCTTGCAAACAAAAAAACCACCGCTACCAGCGGTG
GTTTGTTTGCCGGATCAAGAGCTACCAACTCTTTTTCCGAAGGTAACTGGCTTCAGCAGAGCGCAGATAC
CAAATACTGTCCTTCTAGTGTAGCCGTAGTTAGGCCACCACTTCAAGAACTCTGTAGCACCGCCTACATA
CCTCGCTCTGCTAATCCTGTTACCAGTGGCTGCTGCCAGTGGCGATAAGTCGTGTCTTACCGGGTTGGAC
TCAAGACGATAGTTACCGGATAAGGCGCAGCGGTCGGGCTGAACGGGGGGTTCGTGCACACAGCCCAGCT
TGGAGCGAACGACCTACACCGAACTGAGATACCTACAGCGTGAGCTATGAGAAAGCGCCACGCTTCCCGA
AGGGAGAAAGGCGGACAGGTATCCGGTAAGCGGCAGGGTCGGAACAGGAGAGCGCACGAGGGAGCTTCCA
GGGGGAAACGCCTGGTATCTTTATAGTCCTGTCGGGTTTCGCCACCTCTGACTTGAGCGTCGATTTTTGT
GATGCTCGTCAGGGGGGCGGAGCCTATGGAAAAACGCCAGCAACGCGGCCTTTTTACGGTTCCTGGCCTT
TTGCTGGCCTTTTGCTCACATGT
Features (pLannotate 1.2.2; 13 found; start..end, strand, type, name):
      1..141     -  repeat_region  AAV2 ITR: inverted terminal repeat of adeno-associated virus serotype 2 inverted
    550..1848    +  CDS            FLPo: nuclear-targeted site-specific recombinase FLPo is a mouse codon-optimized fusion between the SV40 nuclear localization signal and a thermostable version of the Saccharomyces cerevisiae site-specific recombinase FLP. Recombination occurs at FRT sequences.
   2105..2262    +  misc_feature   WPRE (fragment): woodchuck hepatitis virus posttranscriptional regulatory element
   2268..2348    +  misc_feature   WPRE (fragment): woodchuck hepatitis virus posttranscriptional regulatory element
   2365..2476    +  polyA_signal   bGH poly(A) signal: bovine growth hormone polyadenylation signal
   2588..2728    +  repeat_region  AAV2 ITR: inverted terminal repeat of adeno-associated virus serotype 2 inverted
   2733..2784    -  misc_feature   bom (fragment): basis of mobility region from pBR322
   2803..3183    +  rep_origin     M13 ori (sequence partly withheld): M13 bacteriophage origin of replication; arrow indicates direction of (+) strand synthesis
   3259..3308    -  misc_feature   bom (fragment): basis of mobility region from pBR322
   3410..3445    -  CDS            rop (fragment): Rop protein, which maintains plasmids at low copy number; rop
   3540..3644    +  promoter       AmpR promoter: bla
   3645..4505    +  CDS            AmpR: β-lactamase; bla; confers resistance to ampicillin, carbenicillin, and related antibiotics
   4676..5264    +  rep_origin     ori: high-copy-number ColE1/pMB1/pBR322/pUC origin of replication
