>Addgene plasmid #236585 | AiP13401: pAAV-AiE0140h-minBG-FlpO-4X2C-WPRE3-BGHpA (Alias: CN3401) | addgene full sequence | sequence record 472646 | Addgene NGS Result
AGAAGATCGCCAGCTGTGCCGCCGAGCTGACCTACCTGTGCTGGATGATCACCCACAACGGCACCGCCAT
CAAGAGGGCCACCTTCATGAGCTACAACACCATCATCAGCAACAGCCTGAGCTTCGACATCGTGAACAAG
AGCCTGCAGTTCAAGTACAAGACCCAGAAGGCCACCATCCTGGAGGCCAGCCTGAAGAAGCTGATCCCCG
CCTGGGAGTTCACCATCATCCCTTACAACGGCCAGAAGCACCAGAGCGACATCACCGACATCGTGTCCAG
CCTGCAGCTGCAGTTCGAGAGCAGCGAGGAGGCCGACAAGGGCAACAGCCACAGCAAGAAGATGCTGAAG
GCCCTGCTGTCCGAGGGCGAGAGCATCTGGGAGATCACCGAGAAGATCCTGAACAGCTTCGAGTACACCA
GCAGGTTCACCAAGACCAAGACCCTGTACCAGTTCCTGTTCCTGGCCACATTCATCAACTGCGGCAGGTT
CAGCGACATCAAGAACGTGGACCCCAAGAGCTTCAAGCTGGTGCAGAACAAGTACCTGGGCGTGATCATT
CAGTGCCTGGTGACCGAGACCAAGACAAGCGTGTCCAGGCACATCTACTTTTTCAGCGCCAGAGGCAGGA
TCGACCCCCTGGTGTACCTGGACGAGTTCCTGAGGAACAGCGAGCCCGTGCTGAAGAGAGTGAACAGGAC
CGGCAACAGCAGCAGCAACAAGCAGGAGTACCAGCTGCTGAAGGACAACCTGGTGCGCAGCTACAACAAG
GCCCTGAAGAAGAACGCCCCCTACCCCATCTTCGCTATCAAGAACGGCCCTAAGAGCCACATCGGCAGGC
ACCTGATGACCAGCTTTCTGAGCATGAAGGGCCTGACCGAGCTGACAAACGTGGTGGGCAACTGGAGCGA
CAAGAGGGCCTCCGCCGTGGCCAGGACCACCTACACCCACCAGATCACCGCCATCCCCGACCACTACTTC
GCCCTGGTGTCCAGGTACTACGCCTACGACCCCATCAGCAAGGAGATGATCGCCCTGAAGGACGAGACCA
ACCCCATCGAGGAGTGGCAGCACATCGAGCAGCTGAAGGGCAGCGCCGAGGGCAGCATCAGATACCCCGC
CTGGAACGGCATCATCAGCCAGGAGGTGCTGGACTACCTGAGCAGCTACATCAACAGGCGGATCTGAGTC
GACGGCGCGCCGCGGCCTTAAAGAGACCGGTTCACTGTGACAGTAAAAGAGACCGGTTCACTGTGAGAAT
GAAAGAGACCGGTTCACTGTGATCGGAAAAGAGACCGGTTCACTGTGAGCGGCCTTGAAACCCAGCAGAC
AATGTAGCTCAGTAGAAACCCAGCAGACAATGTAGCTGAATGGAAACCCAGCAGACAATGTAGCTTCGGA
GAAACCCAGCAGACAATGTAGCTGTCGACGAATTCGATATCATAATCAACCTCTGGATTACAAAATTTGT
GAAAGATTGACTGGTATTCTTAACTATGTTGCTCCTTTTACGCTATGTGGATACGCTGCTTTAATGCCTT
TGTATCATGCTATTGCTTCCCGTATGGCTTTCATTTTCTCCTCCTTGTATAAATCCTGGTTAGTTCTTGC
CACGGCGGAACTCATCGCCGCCTGCCTTGCCCGCTGCTGGACAGGGGCTCGGCTGTTGGGCACTGACAAT
TCCGTGGCTCGAGAGATCTTCGACTGTGCCTTCTAGTTGCCAGCCATCTGTTGTTTGCCCCTCCCCCGTG
CCTTCCTTGACCCTGGAAGGTGCCACTCCCACTGTCCTTTCCTAATAAAATGAGGAAATTGCATCGCATT
GTCTGAGTAGGTGTCATTCTATTCTGGGGGGTGGGGTGGGGCAGGACAGCAAGGGGGAGGATTGGGAAGA
CAATAGCAGGCATGAGATCTCACGTGCGGACCGAGCGGCCGCAGGAACCCCTAGTGATGGAGTTGGCCAC
TCCCTCTCTGCGCGCTCGCTCGCTCACTGAGGCCGGGCGACCAAAGGTCGCCCGACGCCCGGGCTTTGCC
CGGGCGGCCTCAGTGAGCGAGCGAGCGCGCAGCTGCCTGCAGGGGCGCCTGATGCGGTATTTTCTCCTTA
CGCATCTGTGCGGTATTTCACACCGCATA
[95 nt withheld, positions 2130-2224]
T
[46 nt withheld, positions 2226-2271]
C
[141 nt withheld, positions 2273-2413]
CCTTTGACGTTGGAGTCCACGTTCTTT
[37 nt withheld, positions 2441-2477]
ACTCTATCTCGGGCTATTCTTTTGATTTATAAGGGATTTTGCCGATTTCGGTCTATTGGTTAAAAAATGA
GCTGATTTAACAAAAATTTAACGCGAATTTTAACAAAATATTAACGTTTACAATTTTATGGTGCACTCTC
AGTACAATCTGCTCTGATGCCGCATAGTTAAGCCAGCCCCGACACCCGCCAACACCCGCTGACGCGCCCT
GACGGGCTTGTCTGCTCCCGGCATCCGCTTACAGACAAGCTGTGACCGTCTCCGGGAGCTGCATGTGTCA
GAGGTTTTCACCGTCATCACCGAAACGCGCGAGACGAAAGGGCCTCGTGATACGCCTATTTTTATAGGTT
AATGTCATGATAATAATGGTTTCTTAGACGTCAGGTGGCACTTTTCGGGGAAATGTGCGCGGAACCCCTA
TTTGTTTATTTTTCTAAATACATTCAAATATGTATCCGCTCATGAGACAATAACCCTGATAAATGCTTCA
ATAATATTGAAAAAGGAAGAGTATGAGTATTCAACATTTCCGTGTCGCCCTTATTCCCTTTTTTGCGGCA
TTTTGCCTTCCTGTTTTTGCTCACCCAGAAACGCTGGTGAAAGTAAAAGATGCTGAAGATCAGTTGGGTG
CACGAGTGGGTTACATCGAACTGGATCTCAACAGCGGTAAGATCCTTGAGAGTTTTCGCCCCGAAGAACG
TTTTCCAATGATGAGCACTTTTAAAGTTCTGCTATGTGGCGCGGTATTATCCCGTATTGACGCCGGGCAA
GAGCAACTCGGTCGCCGCATACACTATTCTCAGAATGACTTGGTTGAGTACTCACCAGTCACAGAAAAGC
ATCTTACGGATGGCATGACAGTAAGAGAATTATGCAGTGCTGCCATAACCATGAGTGATAACACTGCGGC
CAACTTACTTCTGACAACGATCGGAGGACCGAAGGAGCTAACCGCTTTTTTGCACAACATGGGGGATCAT
GTAACTCGCCTTGATCGTTGGGAACCGGAGCTGAATGAAGCCATACCAAACGACGAGCGTGACACCACGA
TGCCTGTAGCAATGGCAACAACGTTGCGCAAACTATTAACTGGCGAACTACTTACTCTAGCTTCCCGGCA
ACAATTAATAGACTGGATGGAGGCGGATAAAGTTGCAGGACCACTTCTGCGCTCGGCCCTTCCGGCTGGC
TGGTTTATTGCTGATAAATCTGGAGCCGGTGAGCGTGGGTCTCGCGGTATCATTGCAGCACTGGGGCCAG
ATGGTAAGCCCTCCCGTATCGTAGTTATCTACACGACGGGGAGTCAGGCAACTATGGATGAACGAAATAG
ACAGATCGCTGAGATAGGTGCCTCACTGATTAAGCATTGGTAACTGTCAGACCAAGTTTACTCATATATA
CTTTAGATTGATTTAAAACTTCATTTTTAATTTAAAAGGATCTAGGTGAAGATCCTTTTTGATAATCTCA
TGACCAAAATCCCTTAACGTGAGTTTTCGTTCCACTGAGCGTCAGACCCCGTAGAAAAGATCAAAGGATC
TTCTTGAGATCCTTTTTTTCTGCGCGTAATCTGCTGCTTGCAAACAAAAAAACCACCGCTACCAGCGGTG
GTTTGTTTGCCGGATCAAGAGCTACCAACTCTTTTTCCGAAGGTAACTGGCTTCAGCAGAGCGCAGATAC
CAAATACTGTTCTTCTAGTGTAGCCGTAGTTAGGCCACCACTTCAAGAACTCTGTAGCACCGCCTACATA
CCTCGCTCTGCTAATCCTGTTACCAGTGGCTGCTGCCAGTGGCGATAAGTCGTGTCTTACCGGGTTGGAC
TCAAGACGATAGTTACCGGATAAGGCGCAGCGGTCGGGCTGAACGGGGGGTTCGTGCACACAGCCCAGCT
TGGAGCGAACGACCTACACCGAACTGAGATACCTACAGCGTGAGCTATGAGAAAGCGCCACGCTTCCCGA
AGGGAGAAAGGCGGACAGGTATCCGGTAAGCGGCAGGGTCGGAACAGGAGAGCGCACGAGGGAGCTTCCA
GGGGGAAACGCCTGGTATCTTTATAGTCCTGTCGGGTTTCGCCACCTCTGACTTGAGCGTCGATTTTTGT
GATGCTCGTCAGGGGGGCGGAGCCTATGGAAAAACGCCAGCAACGCGGCCTTTTTACGGTTCCTGGCCTT
TTGCTGGCCTTTTGCTCACATGTCCTGCAGGCAGCTGCGCGCTCGCTCGCTCACTGAGGCCGCCCGGGCG
TCGGGCGACCTTTGGTCGCCCGGCCTCAGTGAGCGAGCGAGCGCGCAGAGAGGGAGTGGCCAACTCCATC
ACTAGGGGTTCCTGCGGCCGCACGCGTGGTTGTGTGTGAAGATTAAGCCCTTTCTTGCTCTATGTATTTG
AGCCTAGAAAAAGACACACTCCCAAGAAATTAGAATAAAGGGAAAAATGACTTTGAGATGTACTTTCTTA
AAATAACTGAAGTAATGACCGCATGAGCCAGCTGATGGGTTTTTAAATGGATACGTTTCTATCAGCCTGC
TGCTTGATGCCAGAGCCAAATATATATGGAGTGTATTATATCATATCCTGTAGGCAGGAGACTGTTGGGG
CATTGGGGGACTTAGAGAGGTGAAGTGGCAGGCTTGGCACAGGAATTAACAGCAGAGCTCGGGCTGGGCA
TAAAAGTCAGGGCAGAGCCATCTATTGCTTACATTTGCTTCTGGGATCCAGATCTTTCGAAGCTAGCCAC
CATGGCTCCTAAGAAGAAGAGGAAGGTGATGAGCCAGTTCGACATCCTGTGCAAGACCCCCCCCAAGGTG
CTGGTGCGGCAGTTCGTGGAGAGATTCGAGAGGCCCAGCGGCG
Features (pLannotate 1.2.2; 14 found; start..end, strand, type, name):
   1444..1601    +  misc_feature   WPRE (fragment): woodchuck hepatitis virus posttranscriptional regulatory element
   1607..1687    +  misc_feature   WPRE (fragment): woodchuck hepatitis virus posttranscriptional regulatory element
   1704..1815    +  polyA_signal   bGH poly(A) signal: bovine growth hormone polyadenylation signal
   1933..2073    +  repeat_region  AAV2 ITR: inverted terminal repeat of adeno-associated virus serotype 2 inverted
   2078..2129    -  misc_feature   bom (fragment): basis of mobility region from pBR322
   2148..2603    +  rep_origin     f1 ori (sequence partly withheld): f1 bacteriophage origin of replication; arrow indicates direction of (+) strand synthesis
   2604..2653    -  misc_feature   bom (fragment): basis of mobility region from pBR322
   2755..2790    -  CDS            rop (fragment): Rop protein, which maintains plasmids at low copy number; rop
   2885..2989    +  promoter       AmpR promoter: bla
   2990..3850    +  CDS            AmpR: β-lactamase; bla; confers resistance to ampicillin, carbenicillin, and related antibiotics
   4021..4609    +  rep_origin     ori: high-copy-number ColE1/pMB1/pBR322/pUC origin of replication
   4682..4709    +  repeat_region  AAV2 ITR (fragment): inverted terminal repeat of adeno-associated virus serotype 2 inverted
   4738..4765    +  repeat_region  AAV2 ITR (fragment): inverted terminal repeat of adeno-associated virus serotype 2 inverted
   5209..1187    +  CDS            FLPo (across the origin): nuclear-targeted site-specific recombinase FLPo is a mouse codon-optimized fusion between the SV40 nuclear localization signal and a thermostable version of the Saccharomyces cerevisiae site-specific recombinase FLP. Recombination occurs at FRT sequences.
