[The description below was written by a language model from this plasmid's Addgene catalogue record and pLannotate feature annotations shown in this document.]
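Description:
AiP13401: pAAV-AiE0140h-minBG-FlpO-4X2C-WPRE3-BGHpA (alias CN3401) is an AAV transfer plasmid of about 5.3 kb, built on a pAAV backbone for packaging a recombinant adeno-associated virus genome. The bacterial portion carries a high-copy ColE1/pUC-type origin, an ampicillin resistance gene (β-lactamase) under its own promoter, and an f1/M13 phage origin, along with small pBR322-derived bom and rop remnants. AAV2 inverted terminal repeats flank the expression cassette and supply the cis signals for genome replication and encapsidation. In the NGS-derived sequence one ITR is annotated only as short fragments, whereas the depositor sequence shows both as full length. Such differences are common because ITRs are difficult to sequence and prone to rearrangement.

Between the ITRs, the AiE0140h enhancer is paired with a minimal promoter named minBG, generally understood as a minimal beta-globin promoter. The enhancer is meant to supply the cell-type specificity that the minimal promoter lacks. Neither element is annotated in the feature tables, but they would occupy the roughly 400 bp gap between the left ITR and the coding sequence. They drive FLPo, a mouse codon-optimized, thermostable, SV40 NLS-tagged Flp recombinase that acts on FRT sites. Downstream lies an unannotated stretch that presumably corresponds to the "4X2C" element in the name; the record does not define this element. It is followed by WPRE3, a shortened woodchuck post-transcriptional regulatory element detected as two fragments, and the bovine growth hormone polyadenylation signal.

According to the record, the enhancer is designed to direct AAV-mediated expression in cortical and hippocampal Pvalb neurons. The vector would therefore deliver Flp activity to that population, for use with Flp-dependent reporter or effector constructs or animal lines.
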