Addgene plasmid #236585: AiP13401: pAAV-AiE0140h-minBG-FlpO-4X2C-WPRE3-BGHpA (Alias: CN3401)
Purpose: AiE0140h is an enhancer sequence, designed to drive AAV-mediated transgene expression in cortical and hippocampal Pvalb neurons
Depositing lab: Jonathan Ting. Depositing organization: Allen Institute. Publication: Enhancer AAV toolbox for accessing and perturbing striatal cell types and circuits. Hunker AC, Wirthlin ME, Gill G, Johansen NJ, Hooper M, Omstead V, Vargas S, Lerma MN, Taskin N, Weed N, Laird WD, Bishaw YM, Bendrick JL, Gore BB, Ben-Simon Y, Opitz-Araya X, Martinez RA, Way SW, Thyagarajan B, Otto S, Sanchez REA, Alexander JR, Amaya A, Amster A, Arbuckle J, Ayala A, Baker PM, Barcelli T, Barta S, Bertagnolli D, Bielstein C, Bishwakarma P, Bowlus J, Boyer G, Brouner K, Casian B, Casper T, Chakka AB, Chakrabarty R, Chong P, Clark M, Colbert K, Daniel S, Dawe T, Departee M, DiValentin P, Donadio NP, Dotson NI, Dwivedi D, Egdorf T, Fliss T, Gary A, Goldy J, Grasso C, Groce EL, Gudsnuk K, Han W, Haradon Z, Hastings S, Helback O, Ho WV, Huang C, Johnson T, Jones DL, Juneau Z, Kenney J, Leibly M, Li S, Liang E, Loeffler H, Lusk NA, Madigan Z, Malloy J, Malone J, McCue R, Melchor J, Mich JK, Moosman S, Morin E, Naidoo R, Newman D, Ngo K, Nguyen K, Oster AL, Ouellette B, Oyama AA, Pena N, Pham T, Phillips E, Pom C, Potekhina L, Ransford S, Ray PL, Reding M, Rette DF, Reynoldson C, Rimorin C, Sigler AR, Rocha DB, Ronellenfitch K, Ruiz A, Sawyer L, Sevigny JP, Shapovalova NV, Shepard N, Shulga L, Soliman S, Staats B, Taormina MJ, Tieu M, Wang Y, Wilkes J, Wood T, Zhou T, Williford A, Dee N, Mollenkopf T, Ng L, Esposito L, Kalmbach BE, Yao S, Ariza J, Collman F, Mufti S, Smith K, Waters J, Ersing I, Patrick M, Zeng H, Lein ES, Kojima Y, Horwitz G, Owen SF, Levi BP, Daigle TL, Tasic B, Bakken TE, Ting JT. Neuron. 2025 May 21;113(10):1507-1524.e17. doi: 10.1016/j.neuron.2025.04.035. PubMed 40403704.
Backbone
  Vector backbone: pAAV
  Vector type: AAV
Growth in bacteria
  Bacterial resistance: Ampicillin, 100 μg/mL
  Growth temperature: 30°C
  Growth strain: NEB Stable
  Copy number: Unknown
Gene/Insert
  Gene/Insert name: AiE0140h-minBG-FlpO-4X2C
Terms and licenses: Academic/Nonprofit Terms; Industry Terms: Not Available to Industry
How to cite: AiP13401: pAAV-AiE0140h-minBG-FlpO-4X2C-WPRE3-BGHpA (Alias: CN3401) was a gift from Jonathan Ting (Addgene plasmid # 236585 ; http://n2t.net/addgene:236585 ; RRID:Addgene_236585)
